Addgene plasmid #220827: pT7-35aaNSP1noMSA11-NSP5(io)
Purpose: Express the short Rotavirus SA11 NSP1 protein (35 amino acids) that lacks all methionines fused with the full-length recoded NSP5 protein
Depositing lab: Alex Borodavka. Depositing organization: University of Cambridge.
Backbone
  Vector backbone: pT7
  Vector type: Other
Growth in bacteria
  Bacterial resistance: Ampicillin, 100 μg/mL
  Growth temperature: 37°C
  Growth strain: DH5alpha
  Copy number: High Copy
Gene/Insert
  Gene/Insert name: Rotavirus SA11 35aaNSP1noM-NSP5(io)
  Species: Rotavirus SA11
  Mutation: the 35aa NSP1 lacks all Methionines
  Cloning method: Restriction Enzyme; 5′ cloning site Unknown (unknown if destroyed)
Terms and licenses: Academic/Nonprofit Terms; Industry Terms: Not Available to Industry
How to cite: pT7-35aaNSP1noMSA11-NSP5(io) was a gift from Alex Borodavka (Addgene plasmid # 220827 ; http://n2t.net/addgene:220827 ; RRID:Addgene_220827)
