[The description below was written by a language model from this plasmid's Addgene catalogue record and pLannotate feature annotations shown in this document.]
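Description:
pT7-35aaNSP1noMSA11-NSP5(io) is a small, high-copy bacterial plasmid built on the pT7 backbone. It carries a modified rotavirus SA11 gene segment for transcription by bacteriophage T7 RNA polymerase. It is propagated in E. coli through a ColE1/pUC-type origin and selected with ampicillin via the bla gene and its own promoter. Short remnants of lacI, tetracycline resistance, bom and rop sequences, plus a partial pUC polylinker and an SP6 promoter, appear to be non-functional leftovers from the vector's ancestry.

In the 3,896-nt full sequence, the T7 promoter is followed by a short NSP1 fragment of about 33 codons. This corresponds to the 35-amino-acid NSP1 stub which, according to the record, has had all methionines removed. Almost immediately after it comes a full-length NSP5 open reading frame, described as recoded. NSP5 works with NSP2 to form viroplasms, the cytoplasmic factories where rotavirus RNA is replicated. The "(io)" suffix in the name is not explained in the record. Downstream, a hepatitis delta virus ribozyme precedes the T7 terminator. This ribozyme self-cleaves the transcript to give a defined 3' end, an arrangement typical of plasmids that supply authentic viral RNA segments for reverse genetics. The record itself states only that the purpose is to express the NSP1-NSP5 fusion.

A second sequence record of 4,684 nt, an analyzer sequencing result, shares the same backbone but annotates a full-length NSP1 coding region and no NSP5. It therefore does not match the catalogue description and looks like the parental NSP1 plasmid. The shorter full-sequence record is the one consistent with the named construct.
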