Features (pLannotate 1.2.2; 15 found; start..end, strand, type, name):
     93..953     +  CDS            AmpR: β-lactamase; bla; confers resistance to ampicillin, carbenicillin, and related antibiotics
   1124..1712    +  rep_origin     ori: high-copy-number ColE1/pMB1/pBR322/pUC origin of replication
   1895..1948    +  CDS            lacI (fragment): lac repressor; lacI; The lac repressor binds to the lac operator to inhibit transcription in E. coli. This inhibition can be relieved by adding lactose or isopropyl-β-D-thiogalactopyranoside (IPTG).
   1968..1986    +  promoter       T7 promoter: promoter for bacteriophage T7 RNA polymerase
   2019..2117    +  CDS            NSP1_ROTS4 (fragment): Experimental evidence at protein level: Swiss-Prot protein existence level 1. Plays a role in the inhibition of host innate immunity by inducing the degradation of key host factors required to activate interferon production such as IRF3, IRF5 or IRF7. Associates with components of cullin RING ligases (CRLs) including CUL1 or CUL3, which are essential multisubunit ubiquitination complexes, to modulate their activities. From Rotavirus A (strain RVA/SA11-4F/G3P6[1]) (RV-A) (Simian Agent 11 (strain 4F)).
   2121..2714    +  CDS            NSP5_ROTSH: Experimental evidence at protein level: Swiss-Prot protein existence level 1. Plays an essential role in the viral genome replication. Participates, together with NSP2, in the formation of viral factories (viroplasms) which are large inclusions in the host cytoplasm where replication intermediates are assembled and viral RNA replication takes place. Orchestrates the recruitment of viroplasmic proteins such as capsid proteins to these factories. From Rotavirus A (isolate RVA/Monkey/South Africa/SA11-H96/1958/G3P5B[2]) (RV-A) (Simian Agent 11 (isolate SI/South Africa/H96/58)).
   2804..2895    +  ncRNA          HDV ribozyme: Accession: RF00094 - Hepatitis delta virus ribozyme
   2910..2959    +  CDS            SET1 (fragment): solubility-enhancement tag derived from T7 phage gene 10B
   2967..3014    +  terminator     T7 terminator: transcription terminator for bacteriophage T7 RNA polymerase
   3043..3077    +  misc_feature   MCS (fragment): pUC18/19 multiple cloning site
   3082..3100    -  promoter       SP6 promoter: promoter for bacteriophage SP6 RNA polymerase
   3328..3603    +  CDS            TcR (fragment): tetracycline efflux protein; tet; confers resistance to tetracycline
   3604..3652    -  misc_feature   bom (fragment): basis of mobility region from pBR322
   3754..3789    -  CDS            rop (fragment): Rop protein, which maintains plasmids at low copy number; rop
   3884..92      +  promoter       AmpR promoter (across the origin): bla
>Addgene plasmid #220827 | pT7-35aaNSP1noMSA11-NSP5(io) | addgene full sequence | sequence record 449169 | Addgene NGS Result
TTTGTTTATTTTTCTAAATACATTCAAATATGTATCCGCTCATGAGACAATAACCCTGATAAATGCTTCA
ATAATATTGAAAAAGGAAGAGTATGAGTATTCAACATTTCCGTGTCGCCCTTATTCCCTTTTTTGCGGCA
TTTTGCCTTCCTGTTTTTGCTCACCCAGAAACGCTGGTGAAAGTAAAAGATGCTGAAGATCAGTTGGGTG
CACGAGTGGGTTACATCGAACTGGATCTCAACAGCGGTAAGATCCTTGAGAGTTTTCGCCCCGAAGAACG
TTTTCCAATGATGAGCACTTTTAAAGTTCTGCTATGTGGCGCGGTATTATCCCGTATTGACGCCGGGCAA
GAGCAACTCGGTCGCCGCATACACTATTCTCAGAATGACTTGGTTGAGTACTCACCAGTCACAGAAAAGC
ATCTTACGGATGGCATGACAGTAAGAGAATTATGCAGTGCTGCCATAACCATGAGTGATAACACTGCGGC
CAACTTACTTCTGACAACGATCGGAGGACCGAAGGAGCTAACCGCTTTTTTGCACAACATGGGGGATCAT
GTAACTCGCCTTGATCGTTGGGAACCGGAGCTGAATGAAGCCATACCAAACGACGAGCGTGACACCACGA
TGCCTGTAGCAATGGCAACAACGTTGCGCAAACTATTAACTGGCGAACTACTTACTCTAGCTTCCCGGCA
ACAATTAATAGACTGGATGGAGGCGGATAAAGTTGCAGGACCACTTCTGCGCTCGGCCCTTCCGGCTGGC
TGGTTTATTGCTGATAAATCTGGAGCCGGTGAGCGTGGGTCTCGCGGTATCATTGCAGCACTGGGGCCAG
ATGGTAAGCCCTCCCGTATCGTAGTTATCTACACGACGGGGAGTCAGGCAACTATGGATGAACGAAATAG
ACAGATCGCTGAGATAGGTGCCTCACTGATTAAGCATTGGTAACTGTCAGACCAAGTTTACTCATATATA
CTTTAGATTGATTTAAAACTTCATTTTTAATTTAAAAGGATCTAGGTGAAGATCCTTTTTGATAATCTCA
TGACCAAAATCCCTTAACGTGAGTTTTCGTTCCACTGAGCGTCAGACCCCGTAGAAAAGATCAAAGGATC
TTCTTGAGATCCTTTTTTTCTGCGCGTAATCTGCTGCTTGCAAACAAAAAAACCACCGCTACCAGCGGTG
GTTTGTTTGCCGGATCAAGAGCTACCAACTCTTTTTCCGAAGGTAACTGGCTTCAGCAGAGCGCAGATAC
CAAATACTGTTCTTCTAGTGTAGCCGTAGTTAGGCCACCACTTCAAGAACTCTGTAGCACCGCCTACATA
CCTCGCTCTGCTAATCCTGTTACCAGTGGCTGCTGCCAGTGGCGATAAGTCGTGTCTTACCGGGTTGGAC
TCAAGACGATAGTTACCGGATAAGGCGCAGCGGTCGGGCTGAACGGGGGGTTCGTGCACACAGCCCAGCT
TGGAGCGAACGACCTACACCGAACTGAGATACCTACAGCGTGAGCTATGAGAAAGCGCCACGCTTCCCGA
AGGGAGAAAGGCGGACAGGTATCCGGTAAGCGGCAGGGTCGGAACAGGAGAGCGCACGAGGGAGCTTCCA
GGGGGAAACGCCTGGTATCTTTATAGTCCTGTCGGGTTTCGCCACCTCTGACTTGAGCGTCGATTTTTGT
GATGCTCGTCAGGGGGGCGGAGCCTATGGAAAAACGCCAGCAACGCGGCCTTTTTACGGTTCCTGGCCTT
TTGCTGGCCTTTTGCTCACATGTTCTTTCCTGCGTTATCCCCTGATTCTGTGGATAACCGTATTACCGCC
TTTGAGTGAGCTGATACCGCTCGCCGCAGCCGAACGACCGAGCGCAGCGAGTCAGTGAGCGAGGAAGCGG
AAGAGCGCCCAATACGCAAACCGCCTCTCCCCGCGCGTTGGCCGATTCATTAATGCAGGGGGATATCGAT
CCCGGGTTAATACGACTCACTATAGGGCTTTTTTTTGAAAAGTCTTGTGTTAGCCAAGGCTACTTTTAAA
GAAGCAAGCTTTCATTATCGTAGATTAACTGCTTTAAATCGGAGATTAAGCAACATTGGTGCAAATTCTA
TTTGGAAGCCAGTTCCTGCCATGAGTTTAAGTATAGATGTTACATCACTTCCCTCGATCCCCTCAACAAT
ATATAAAAATGAAAGTTCAAGTACAACAAGTACACTATCCGGAAAATCTATAGGAAGAAGTGAACAATAT
ATAAGCCCAGATGCAGAAGCTTTTAATAAATATATGCTAAGTAAATCACCTGAAGATATAGGGCCAAGTG
ATAGTGCATCAAACGATCCCCTCACAAGTTTTTCAATACGAAGTAACGCAGTAAAAACTAATGCCGATGC
AGGTGTAAGCATGGACTCCTCAGCACAATCAAGACCTTCATCTAACGTAGGATGTGATCAAGTCGATTTC
TCATTAAACAAAGGATTAAAAGTTAAAGCAAATTTAGATTCATCTATAAGTATAAGCACAGATACAAAAA
AAGAAAAAAGTAAACAAAATCATAAAAGTCGAAAACACTATCCAAGAATAGAAGCCGAAAGTGATAGCGA
TGATTATGTACTAGACGACAGCGATTCAGATGATGGAAAATGTAAAAATTGCAAATACAAAAAAAAATAT
TTTGCACTAAGAATGAGAATGAAACAAGTTGCCATGCAATTAATTGAAGATTTATAAAATTATGTCACTA
TCTAATTATACAGTATTTAGCCATCACAAGACCGTCCAGACTAGAGTAGCGCCTAGCTGGCAAAATACTG
TGAACCGGGTCGGCATGGCATCTCCACCTCCTCGCGGTCCGACCTGGGCATCCGAAGGAGGACGTCGTCC
ACTCGGATGGCTAAGGGAGAGCTCAAAAAAAAGGATCCGGCTGCTAACAAAGCCCGAAAGGAAGCTGAGT
TGGCTGCTGCCACCGCTGAGCAATAACTAGCATAACCCCTTGGGGCCTCTAAACGGGTCTTGAGGGGTTT
TTTGCTGAAAGGAGGAACTATATCCGGATCGAGATCCTCTAGAGTCGACCTGCAGGCATGCAAGCTTGTA
TTCTATAGTGTCACCTAAATCGTATGTGTATGATACATAAGGTTATGTATTAATTGTAGCCGCGTTCTAA
CGACAATATGTACAAGCCTAATTGTGTAGCATCTGGCTTACTGAAGCAGACCCTATCATCTCTCTCGTAA
ACTGCCGTCAGAGTCGGTTTGGTTGGACGAACCTTCTGAGTTTCTGGTAACGCCGTCCCGCACCCGGAAA
TGGTCAGCGAACCAATCAGCAGGGTCATCGCTAGCCAGATCCTCTACGCCGGACGCATCGTGGCCGGCAT
CACCGGCGCCACAGGTGCGGTTGCTGGCGCCTATATCGCCGACATCACCGATGGGGAAGATCGGGCTCGC
CACTTCGGGCTCATGAGCGCTTGTTTCGGCGTGGGTATGGTGGCAGGCCCCGTGGCCGGGGGACTGTTGG
GCGCCATCTCCTTGCACCATTCCTTGCGGCGGCGGTGCTCAACGGCCTCAACCTACTACTGGGCTGCTTC
TTAATGCAGGAGTCGCATAAGGGAGAGCGTCGAATGGTGCACTCTCAGTACAATCTGCTCTGATGCCGCA
TAGTTAAGCCAGCCCCGACACCCGCCAACACCCGCTGACGCGCCCTGACGGGCTTGTCTGCTCCCGGCAT
CCGCTTACAGACAAGCTGTGACCGTCTCCGGGAGCTGCATGTGTCAGAGGTTTTCACCGTCATCACCGAA
ACGCGCGAGACGAAAGGGCCTCGTGATACGCCTATTTTTATAGGTTAATGTCATGATAATAATGGTTTCT
TAGACGTCAGGTGGCACTTTTCGGGGAAATGTGCGCGGAACCCCTA
