Features (pLannotate 1.2.2; 14 found; start..end, strand, type, name):
    210..1070    -  CDS            AmpR: β-lactamase; bla; confers resistance to ampicillin, carbenicillin, and related antibiotics
   1071..1175    -  promoter       AmpR promoter: bla
   1270..1305    +  CDS            rop (fragment): Rop protein, which maintains plasmids at low copy number; rop
   1407..1455    +  misc_feature   bom (fragment): basis of mobility region from pBR322
   1456..1731    -  CDS            TcR (fragment): tetracycline efflux protein; tet; confers resistance to tetracycline
   1959..1977    +  promoter       SP6 promoter: promoter for bacteriophage SP6 RNA polymerase
   1982..2016    -  misc_feature   MCS (fragment): pUC18/19 multiple cloning site
   2045..2092    -  terminator     T7 terminator: transcription terminator for bacteriophage T7 RNA polymerase
   2100..2149    -  CDS            SET1 (fragment): solubility-enhancement tag derived from T7 phage gene 10B
   2162..2253    -  ncRNA          HDV ribozyme: Accession: RF00094 - Hepatitis delta virus ribozyme
   2345..3832    -  CDS            NSP1_ROTS4: Experimental evidence at protein level: Swiss-Prot protein existence level 1. Plays a role in the inhibition of host innate immunity by inducing the degradation of key host factors required to activate interferon production such as IRF3, IRF5 or IRF7. Associates with components of cullin RING ligases (CRLs) including CUL1 or CUL3, which are essential multisubunit ubiquitination complexes, to modulate their activities. From Rotavirus A (strain RVA/SA11-4F/G3P6[1]) (RV-A) (Simian Agent 11 (strain 4F)).
   3861..3879    -  promoter       T7 promoter: promoter for bacteriophage T7 RNA polymerase
   3899..3952    -  CDS            lacI (fragment): lac repressor; lacI; The lac repressor binds to the lac operator to inhibit transcription in E. coli. This inhibition can be relieved by adding lactose or isopropyl-β-D-thiogalactopyranoside (IPTG).
   4135..39      -  rep_origin     ori (across the origin): high-copy-number ColE1/pMB1/pBR322/pUC origin of replication
>Addgene plasmid #220827 | pT7-35aaNSP1noMSA11-NSP5(io) Sequencing Result | analyzer sequence | sequence record 444117
TGCAAGCAGCAGATTACGCGCAGAAAAAAAGGATCTCAAGAAGATCCTTTGATCTTTTCTACGGGGTCTG
ACGCTCAGTGGAACGAAAACTCACGTTAAGGGATTTTGGTCATGAGATTATCAAAAAGGATCTTCACCTA
GATCCTTTTAAATTAAAAATGAAGTTTTAAATCAATCTAAAGTATATATGAGTAAACTTGGTCTGACAGT
TACCAATGCTTAATCAGTGAGGCACCTATCTCAGCGATCTGTCTATTTCGTTCATCCATAGTTGCCTGAC
TCCCCGTCGTGTAGATAACTACGATACGGGAGGGCTTACCATCTGGCCCCAGTGCTGCAATGATACCGCG
AGACCCACGCTCACCGGCTCCAGATTTATCAGCAATAAACCAGCCAGCCGGAAGGGCCGAGCGCAGAAGT
GGTCCTGCAACTTTATCCGCCTCCATCCAGTCTATTAATTGTTGCCGGGAAGCTAGAGTAAGTAGTTCGC
CAGTTAATAGTTTGCGCAACGTTGTTGCCATTGCTACAGGCATCGTGGTGTCACGCTCGTCGTTTGGTAT
GGCTTCATTCAGCTCCGGTTCCCAACGATCAAGGCGAGTTACATGATCCCCCATGTTGTGCAAAAAAGCG
GTTAGCTCCTTCGGTCCTCCGATCGTTGTCAGAAGTAAGTTGGCCGCAGTGTTATCACTCATGGTTATGG
CAGCACTGCATAATTCTCTTACTGTCATGCCATCCGTAAGATGCTTTTCTGTGACTGGTGAGTACTCAAC
CAAGTCATTCTGAGAATAGTGTATGCGGCGACCGAGTTGCTCTTGCCCGGCGTCAATACGGGATAATACC
GCGCCACATAGCAGAACTTTAAAAGTGCTCATCATTGGAAAACGTTCTTCGGGGCGAAAACTCTCAAGGA
TCTTACCGCTGTTGAGATCCAGTTCGATGTAACCCACTCGTGCACCCAACTGATCTTCAGCATCTTTTAC
TTTCACCAGCGTTTCTGGGTGAGCAAAAACAGGAAGGCAAAATGCCGCAAAAAAGGGAATAAGGGCGACA
CGGAAATGTTGAATACTCATACTCTTCCTTTTTCAATATTATTGAAGCATTTATCAGGGTTATTGTCTCA
TGAGCGGATACATATTTGAATGTATTTAGAAAAATAAACAAATAGGGGTTCCGCGCACATTTCCCCGAAA
AGTGCCACCTGACGTCTAAGAAACCATTATTATCATGACATTAACCTATAAAAATAGGCGTATCACGAGG
CCCTTTCGTCTCGCGCGTTTCGGTGATGACGGTGAAAACCTCTGACACATGCAGCTCCCGGAGACGGTCA
CAGCTTGTCTGTAAGCGGATGCCGGGAGCAGACAAGCCCGTCAGGGCGCGTCAGCGGGTGTTGGCGGGTG
TCGGGGCTGGCTTAACTATGCGGCATCAGAGCAGATTGTACTGAGAGTGCACCATTCGACGCTCTCCCTT
ATGCGACTCCTGCATTAAGAAGCAGCCCAGTAGTAGGTTGAGGCCGTTGAGCACCGCCGCCGCAAGGAAT
GGTGCAAGGAGATGGCGCCCAACAGTCCCCCGGCCACGGGGCCTGCCACCATACCCACGCCGAAACAAGC
GCTCATGAGCCCGAAGTGGCGAGCCCGATCTTCCCCATCGGTGATGTCGGCGATATAGGCGCCAGCAACC
GCACCTGTGGCGCCGGTGATGCCGGCCACGATGCGTCCGGCGTAGAGGATCTGGCTAGCGATGACCCTGC
TGATTGGTTCGCTGACCATTTCCGGGTGCGGGACGGCGTTACCAGAAACTCAGAAGGTTCGTCCAACCAA
ACCGACTCTGACGGCAGTTTACGAGAGAGATGATAGGGTCTGCTTCAGTAAGCCAGATGCTACACAATTA
GGCTTGTACATATTGTCGTTAGAACGCGGCTACAATTAATACATAACCTTATGTATCATACACATACGAT
TTAGGTGACACTATAGAATACAAGCTTGCATGCCTGCAGGTCGACTCTAGAGGATCTCGATCCGGATATA
GTTCCTCCTTTCAGCAAAAAACCCCTCAAGACCCGTTTAGAGGCCCCAAGGGGTTATGCTAGTTATTGCT
CAGCGGTGGCAGCAGCCAACTCAGCTTCCTTTCGGGCTTTGTTAGCAGCCGGATCCTTTTTTTTGAGCTC
TCCCTTAGCCATCCGAGTGGACGACGTCCTCCTTCGGATGCCCAGGTCGGACCGCGAGGAGGTGGAGATG
CCATGCCGACCCGGTTCACAGTATTTTGCCAGCTAGGCGCTACTCTAGTCTGGACGGTCTTGTGATGGCT
AAATACTGTATAATTAGATAGTGACATAATTTCACTCATTGTCATCTTCTGAGTTGGAGATCAGTAGCTC
AAATTCTTCAGTTAAAGTTCCAGAATTCTTCATTTCAATCAGTTCCTCCGTTGATTTTATTGACATTGGC
AATTTATCCAATTCATCAACATTATACCATTTACTGCTAATTGATTTAACTATACTACTGAATTCATTTA
AATTAAGTACCATTGGTATGCTATCTACATTCAAAGTGCGCTTAATTTCATTATACAAACTAATATTCAA
TCCAAGAATCAACATGATGACATTCGTACCTTCAACTGACACTGGTTACTAGTGATTAAACACTTCTTCA
ATTGTTTGATCCATGTGATTAGTAAACAAACTCCAAATTAATCTTTTAATTAAAGGATATATGTTTTCAA
CAGAACTACAATGTCCAACGTTAACATTACTTTTATAACAATCCTTAATAAATTCCATCAATAAATTATA
CATATCACGAATCCGCCAATCAATTTTACTAAGAAAATATTTTATATTACACCATTTACAGTACTGGATA
TCGGAAGCATTGCCTGGGTGATTAGATGCCACGTAGTTAGGCTGACAATGATGTCCCAACTCAAATATTG
TCATTTTCAACCTTCCAAAATTATTATCATGAGCATAGAACCGAGTATACTTACTCGTCATCATTGCAGC
AATTAATTTATTCTTATCATTTTTTAAATCAGAATAAAGCTCCAATTCATCTCTCCAATTAAATTCAGTT
ACATTTCTGTATATTGATCTTCCTGGCGTTTTTGTATAAGTATTAAAAATCACAGTTTCTTTAGTAAAAT
CTGAAAAGTAAATTTGCTTTAGTTTTGATGATGGCAGTCTTGATAATTGGAAGTATTTCTTTGCGTAATG
GTTTCTCAACTCTATTGGTAGATTGGACATTCTTGTAAAGTTAATATGATCAAGCAATAATTTATCAAAT
TCATTTATAAAGTTAACAATTCTATATGGAGCATATATATCACTGACTGATTTCTCATATAACCCAAAAA
CATAATAAAGATTATTTTCATCAAACTTAAATGCAGCAGCATTTAATGTAATTGGGAGCAGCAAATGATT
ATACCATTCAATTTTATATTGATTCCTACATTCTCTTTGCTTTATCATTCTTTCAAATTTTCTAATTACT
TTATCATTAATTGGAAATATTATATTGTACAAGTCTATGATACACTGTAATTTGTCTTTGGTAATTGGAT
GTTTCACAGTTCTAAGCTTAAGCAAATGAGGTTCATTGTCAAGGAAGCATCTTCTGTTCTGAACACACCA
TTTGCAAACATGCGGCAATGAGCAACCATAACAATGGGTTAAATCAGCTATTTGACAACATTCTAAACAC
CACCCCTTAATTTTCGCATCAGGAACTGGCATCCAAATAGAATTTGCACCAATGTTGCATAATCTCCGAT
TTAAAGCAGTTAATCTACGATAATGAAAGCATGCATCTTTAAAAGTAGCCATGGCTAACACAAGACTTTT
CAAAAAAAAGCCTATAGTGAGTCGTATTAACCCGGGATCGATATCCCCCTGCATTAATGAATCGGCCAAC
GCGCGGGGAGAGGCGGTTTGCGTATTGGGCGCTCTTCCGCTTCCTCGCTCACTGACTCGCTGCGCTCGGT
CGTTCGGCTGCGGCGAGCGGTATCAGCTCACTCAAAGGCGGTAATACGGTTATCCACAGAATCAGGGGAT
AACGCAGGAAAGAACATGTGAGCAAAAGGCCAGCAAAAGGCCAGGAACCGTAAAAAGGCCGCGTTGCTGG
CGTTTTTCCATAGGCTCCGCCCCCCTGACGAGCATCACAAAAATCGACGCTCAAGTCAGAGGTGGCGAAA
CCCGACAGGACTATAAAGATACCAGGCGTTTCCCCCTGGAAGCTCCCTCGTGCGCTCTCCTGTTCCGACC
CTGCCGCTTACCGGATACCTGTCCGCCTTTCTCCCTTCGGGAAGCGTGGCGCTTTCTCATAGCTCACGCT
GTAGGTATCTCAGTTCGGTGTAGGTCGTTCGCTCCAAGCTGGGCTGTGTGCACGAACCCCCCGTTCAGCC
CGACCGCTGCGCCTTATCCGGTAACTATCGTCTTGAGTCCAACCCGGTAAGACACGACTTATCGCCACTG
GCAGCAGCCACTGGTAACAGGATTAGCAGAGCGAGGTATGTAGGCGGTGCTACAGAGTTCTTGAAGTGGT
GGCCTAACTACGGCTACACTAGAAGAACAGTATTTGGTATCTGCGCTCTGCTGAAGCCAGTTACCTTCGG
AAAAAGAGTTGGTAGCTCTTGATCCGGCAAACAAACCACCGCTGGTAGCGGTGGTTTTTTTGTT
