>Addgene plasmid #220827 | pT7-35aaNSP1noMSA11-NSP5(io) | depositor partial sequence | sequence record 432252 | Partial
ATATCGATCCCGGGTTAATACGACTCACTATAGGGCTTTTTTTTGAAAAGTCTTGTGTTAGCCAAGGCTA
CTTTTAAAGAAGCAAGCTTTCATTATCGTAGATTAACTGCTTTAAATCGGAGATTAAGCAACATTGGTGC
AAATTCTATTTGGAAGCCAGTTCCTGCCATGAGTTTAAGTATAGATGTTACATCACTTCCCTCGATCCCC
TCAACAATATATAAAAATGAAAGTTCAAGTACAACAAGTACACTATCCGGAAAATCTATAGGAAGAAGTG
AACAATATATAAGCCCAGATGCAGAAGCTTTTAATAAATATATGCTAAGTAAATCACCTGAAGATATAGG
GCCAAGTGATAGTGCATCAAACGATCCCCTCACAAGTTTTTCAATACGAAGTAACGCAGTAAAAACTAAT
GCCGATGCAGGTGTAAGCATGGACTCCTCAGCACAATCAAGACCTTCATCTAACGTAGGATGTGATCAAG
TCGATTTCTCATTAAACAAAGGATTAAAAGTTAAAGCAAATTTAGATTCATCTATAAGTATAAGCACAGA
TACAAAAAAAGAAAAAAGTAAACAAAATCATAAAAGTCGAAAACACTATCCAAGAATAGAAGCCGAAAGT
GATAGCGATGATTATGTACTAGACGACAGCGATTCAGATGATGGAAAATGTAAAAATTGCAAATACAAAA
AAAAATATTTTGCACTAAGAATGAGAATGAAACAAGTTGCCATGCAATTAATTGAAGATTTATAAAATTA
TGTCACTATCTAATTATACAGTATTTAGCCATCACAAGACCGTCCAGACTAGAGTAGCGCCTAGCTGGCA
AAATACTGTGAACCGGGTCGGCATGGCATCTCCACCTCCTCGCGGTCCGACCTGGGCATCCGAAGGAGGA
CGTCGTCCACTCGGATGGCTAAGGGAGAGCTCAAAAAAAAGGATCCGGCTG
